>Addgene plasmid #230518 | AiP1211 - pAAV-AiE2051m-minBG-FlpO-WPRE-HGHpA | addgene full sequence | sequence record 461957 | Addgene NGS Result
CCTGCAGGCAGCTGCGCGCTCGCTCGCTCACTGAGGCCGCCCGGGCGTCGGGCGACCTTTGGTCGCCCGG
CCTCAGTGAGCGAGCGAGCGCGCAGAGAGGGAGTGGCCAACTCCATCACTAGGGGTTCCTGCGGCCGCAC
GCGTCCTTTTAGAAACACTCCCTTTACCATCTTCAAACATGTTTTTAGCTGAGAACTCTCTTCCAACCCC
TGTTTCTTAACTCTGAGTGCCGTATCACTTCATATTCTGTGTCAGGGGAAAAGAAATCAGCACCTCCCAC
AACGTCAACTGTGTCCTTTAGAGTAAGCATTCCAAAGTCTATATTCTGAGTCTAATCTCTCTTGGAAAGG
TCAGCCTTTTCTTCCAAATACCAAGTGGACATCTTTATGCACAGGCCTTCAAGGATATTCAAGTCAGTGT
GTCCTACGGAGAAAACTCCTTTTAAAACCCGAATCCTGTGGTTTCCCCAAGATGATTATTGGGTGGTCAC
TGCAGCCTTAAGGAGCTCGGGCTGGGCATAAAAGTCAGGGCAGAGCCATCTATTGCTTACATTTGCTTCT
GGCGTGGCCACCATGGCTCCTAAGAAGAAGAGGAAGGTGATGAGCCAGTTCGACATCCTGTGCAAGACCC
CCCCCAAGGTGCTGGTGCGGCAGTTCGTGGAGAGATTCGAGAGGCCCAGCGGCGAGAAGATCGCCAGCTG
TGCCGCCGAGCTGACCTACCTGTGCTGGATGATCACCCACAACGGCACCGCCATCAAGAGGGCCACCTTC
ATGAGCTACAACACCATCATCAGCAACAGCCTGAGCTTCGACATCGTGAACAAGAGCCTGCAGTTCAAGT
ACAAGACCCAGAAGGCCACCATCCTGGAGGCCAGCCTGAAGAAGCTGATCCCCGCCTGGGAGTTCACCAT
CATCCCTTACAACGGCCAGAAGCACCAGAGCGACATCACCGACATCGTGTCCAGCCTGCAGCTGCAGTTC
GAGAGCAGCGAGGAGGCCGACAAGGGCAACAGCCACAGCAAGAAGATGCTGAAGGCCCTGCTGTCCGAGG
GCGAGAGCATCTGGGAGATCACCGAGAAGATCCTGAACAGCTTCGAGTACACCAGCAGGTTCACCAAGAC
CAAGACCCTGTACCAGTTCCTGTTCCTGGCCACATTCATCAACTGCGGCAGGTTCAGCGACATCAAGAAC
GTGGACCCCAAGAGCTTCAAGCTGGTGCAGAACAAGTACCTGGGCGTGATCATTCAGTGCCTGGTGACCG
AGACCAAGACAAGCGTGTCCAGGCACATCTACTTTTTCAGCGCCAGAGGCAGGATCGACCCCCTGGTGTA
CCTGGACGAGTTCCTGAGGAACAGCGAGCCCGTGCTGAAGAGAGTGAACAGGACCGGCAACAGCAGCAGC
AACAAGCAGGAGTACCAGCTGCTGAAGGACAACCTGGTGCGCAGCTACAACAAGGCCCTGAAGAAGAACG
CCCCCTACCCCATCTTCGCTATCAAGAACGGCCCTAAGAGCCACATCGGCAGGCACCTGATGACCAGCTT
TCTGAGCATGAAGGGCCTGACCGAGCTGACAAACGTGGTGGGCAACTGGAGCGACAAGAGGGCCTCCGCC
GTGGCCAGGACCACCTACACCCACCAGATCACCGCCATCCCCGACCACTACTTCGCCCTGGTGTCCAGGT
ACTACGCCTACGACCCCATCAGCAAGGAGATGATCGCCCTGAAGGACGAGACCAACCCCATCGAGGAGTG
GCAGCACATCGAGCAGCTGAAGGGCAGCGCCGAGGGCAGCATCAGATACCCCGCCTGGAACGGCATCATC
AGCCAGGAGGTGCTGGACTACCTGAGCAGCTACATCAACAGGCGGATCTGAGAATTCGATATCAAGCTTA
TCGATAATCAACCTCTGGATTACAAAATTTGTGAAAGATTGACTGGTATTCTTAACTATGTTGCTCCTTT
TACGCTATGTGGATACGCTGCTTTAATGCCTTTGTATCATGCTATTGCTTCCCGTATGGCTTTCATTTTC
TCCTCCTTGTATAAATCCTGGTTGCTGTCTCTTTATGAGGAGTTGTGGCCCGTTGTCAGGCAACGTGGCG
TGGTGTGCACTGTGTTTGCTGACGCAACCCCCACTGGTTGGGGCATTGCCACCACCTGTCAGCTCCTTTC
CGGGACTTTCGCTTTCCCCCTCCCTATTGCCACGGCGGAACTCATCGCCGCCTGCCTTGCCCGCTGCTGG
ACAGGGGCTCGGCTGTTGGGCACTGACAATTCCGTGGTGTTGTCGGGGAAATCATCGTCCTTTCCTTGGC
TGCTCGCCTATGTTGCCACCTGGATTCTGCGCGGGACGTCCTTCTGCTACGTCCCTTCGGCCCTCAATCC
AGCGGACCTTCCTTCCCGCGGCCTGCTGCCGGCTCTGCGGCCTCTTCCGCGTCTTCGCCTTCGCCCTCAG
ACGAGTCGGATCTCCCTTTGGGCCGCCTCCCCGCATCGATACCGAGCGCTGCTCGAGAGATCTACGGGTG
GCATCCCTGTGACCCCTCCCCAGTGCCTCTCCTGGCCCTGGAAGTTGCCACTCCAGTGCCCACCAGCCTT
GTCCTAATAAAATTAAGTTGCATCATTTTGTCTGACTAGGTGTCCTTCTATAATATTATGGGGTGGAGGG
GGGTGGTATGGAGCAAGGGGCAAGTTGGGAAGACAACCTGTAGGGCCTGCGGGGTCTATTGGGAACCAAG
CTGGAGTGCAGTGGCACAATCTTGGCTCACTGCAATCTCCGCCTCCTGGGTTCAAGCGATTCTCCTGCCT
CAGCCTCCCGAGTTGTTGGGATTCCAGGCATGCATGACCAGGCTCAGCTAATTTTTGTTTTTTTGGTAGA
GACGGGGTTTCACCATATTGGCCAGGCTGGTCTCCAACTCCTAATCTCAGGTGATCTACCCACCTTGGCC
TCCCAAATTGCTGGGATTACAGGCGTGAACCACTGCTCCCTTCCCTGTCCTTCTGATTTTGTAGGTAACC
ACGTGCGGACCGAGCGGCCGCAGGAACCCCTAGTGATGGAGTTGGCCACTCCCTCTCTGCGCGCTCGCTC
GCTCACTGAGGCCGGGCGACCAAAGGTCGCCCGACGCCCGGGCTTTGCCCGGGCGGCCTCAGTGAGCGAG
CGAGCGCGCAGCTGCCTGCAGGGGCGCCTGATGCGGTATTTTCTCCTTACGCATCTGTGCGGTATTTCAC
ACCGCATA
[95 nt withheld, positions 3229-3323]
T
[46 nt withheld, positions 3325-3370]
C
[141 nt withheld, positions 3372-3512]
CCTTTGACGTTGGAGTCCACGTTCTTT
[37 nt withheld, positions 3540-3576]
ACTCTATCTCGGGCTATTCTTTTGATTTATAAGGGATTTTGCCGATTTCGGTCTATTGGTTAAAAAATGA
GCTGATTTAACAAAAATTTAACGCGAATTTTAACAAAATATTAACGTTTACAATTTTATGGTGCACTCTC
AGTACAATCTGCTCTGATGCCGCATAGTTAAGCCAGCCCCGACACCCGCCAACACCCGCTGACGCGCCCT
GACGGGCTTGTCTGCTCCCGGCATCCGCTTACAGACAAGCTGTGACCGTCTCCGGGAGCTGCATGTGTCA
GAGGTTTTCACCGTCATCACCGAAACGCGCGAGACGAAAGGGCCTCGTGATACGCCTATTTTTATAGGTT
AATGTCATGATAATAATGGTTTCTTAGACGTCAGGTGGCACTTTTCGGGGAAATGTGCGCGGAACCCCTA
TTTGTTTATTTTTCTAAATACATTCAAATATGTATCCGCTCATGAGACAATAACCCTGATAAATGCTTCA
ATAATATTGAAAAAGGAAGAGTATGAGTATTCAACATTTCCGTGTCGCCCTTATTCCCTTTTTTGCGGCA
TTTTGCCTTCCTGTTTTTGCTCACCCAGAAACGCTGGTGAAAGTAAAAGATGCTGAAGATCAGTTGGGTG
CACGAGTGGGTTACATCGAACTGGATCTCAACAGCGGTAAGATCCTTGAGAGTTTTCGCCCCGAAGAACG
TTTTCCAATGATGAGCACTTTTAAAGTTCTGCTATGTGGCGCGGTATTATCCCGTATTGACGCCGGGCAA
GAGCAACTCGGTCGCCGCATACACTATTCTCAGAATGACTTGGTTGAGTACTCACCAGTCACAGAAAAGC
ATCTTACGGATGGCATGACAGTAAGAGAATTATGCAGTGCTGCCATAACCATGAGTGATAACACTGCGGC
CAACTTACTTCTGACAACGATCGGAGGACCGAAGGAGCTAACCGCTTTTTTGCACAACATGGGGGATCAT
GTAACTCGCCTTGATCGTTGGGAACCGGAGCTGAATGAAGCCATACCAAACGACGAGCGTGACACCACGA
TGCCTGTAGCAATGGCAACAACGTTGCGCAAACTATTAACTGGCGAACTACTTACTCTAGCTTCCCGGCA
ACAATTAATAGACTGGATGGAGGCGGATAAAGTTGCAGGACCACTTCTGCGCTCGGCCCTTCCGGCTGGC
TGGTTTATTGCTGATAAATCTGGAGCCGGTGAGCGTGGGTCTCGCGGTATCATTGCAGCACTGGGGCCAG
ATGGTAAGCCCTCCCGTATCGTAGTTATCTACACGACGGGGAGTCAGGCAACTATGGATGAACGAAATAG
ACAGATCGCTGAGATAGGTGCCTCACTGATTAAGCATTGGTAACTGTCAGACCAAGTTTACTCATATATA
CTTTAGATTGATTTAAAACTTCATTTTTAATTTAAAAGGATCTAGGTGAAGATCCTTTTTGATAATCTCA
TGACCAAAATCCCTTAACGTGAGTTTTCGTTCCACTGAGCGTCAGACCCCGTAGAAAAGATCAAAGGATC
TTCTTGAGATCCTTTTTTTCTGCGCGTAATCTGCTGCTTGCAAACAAAAAAACCACCGCTACCAGCGGTG
GTTTGTTTGCCGGATCAAGAGCTACCAACTCTTTTTCCGAAGGTAACTGGCTTCAGCAGAGCGCAGATAC
CAAATACTGTTCTTCTAGTGTAGCCGTAGTTAGGCCACCACTTCAAGAACTCTGTAGCACCGCCTACATA
CCTCGCTCTGCTAATCCTGTTACCAGTGGCTGCTGCCAGTGGCGATAAGTCGTGTCTTACCGGGTTGGAC
TCAAGACGATAGTTACCGGATAAGGCGCAGCGGTCGGGCTGAACGGGGGGTTCGTGCACACAGCCCAGCT
TGGAGCGAACGACCTACACCGAACTGAGATACCTACAGCGTGAGCTATGAGAAAGCGCCACGCTTCCCGA
AGGGAGAAAGGCGGACAGGTATCCGGTAAGCGGCAGGGTCGGAACAGGAGAGCGCACGAGGGAGCTTCCA
GGGGGAAACGCCTGGTATCTTTATAGTCCTGTCGGGTTTCGCCACCTCTGACTTGAGCGTCGATTTTTGT
GATGCTCGTCAGGGGGGCGGAGCCTATGGAAAAACGCCAGCAACGCGGCCTTTTTACGGTTCCTGGCCTT
TTGCTGGCCTTTTGCTCACATGT
Features (pLannotate 1.2.2; 14 found; start..end, strand, type, name):
     12..39      +  repeat_region  AAV2 ITR (fragment): inverted terminal repeat of adeno-associated virus serotype 2 inverted
     68..95      +  repeat_region  AAV2 ITR (fragment): inverted terminal repeat of adeno-associated virus serotype 2 inverted
    573..1871    +  CDS            FLPo: nuclear-targeted site-specific recombinase FLPo is a mouse codon-optimized fusion between the SV40 nuclear localization signal and a thermostable version of the Saccharomyces cerevisiae site-specific recombinase FLP. Recombination occurs at FRT sequences.
   1872..1896    +  misc_feature   MCS (fragment): pBluescript multiple cloning site
   1896..2484    +  misc_feature   WPRE: woodchuck hepatitis virus posttranscriptional regulatory element
   2516..2992    +  polyA_signal   hGH poly(A) signal: human growth hormone polyadenylation signal
   3032..3172    +  repeat_region  AAV2 ITR: inverted terminal repeat of adeno-associated virus serotype 2 inverted
   3177..3228    -  misc_feature   bom (fragment): basis of mobility region from pBR322
   3247..3702    +  rep_origin     f1 ori (sequence partly withheld): f1 bacteriophage origin of replication; arrow indicates direction of (+) strand synthesis
   3703..3752    -  misc_feature   bom (fragment): basis of mobility region from pBR322
   3854..3889    -  CDS            rop (fragment): Rop protein, which maintains plasmids at low copy number; rop
   3984..4088    +  promoter       AmpR promoter: bla
   4089..4949    +  CDS            AmpR: β-lactamase; bla; confers resistance to ampicillin, carbenicillin, and related antibiotics
   5120..5708    +  rep_origin     ori: high-copy-number ColE1/pMB1/pBR322/pUC origin of replication
