[The description below was written by a language model from this plasmid's Addgene catalogue record and pLannotate feature annotations shown in this document.]
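Description:
AiP1211 - pAAV-AiE2051m-minBG-FlpO-WPRE-HGHpA is an AAV transfer plasmid built on a pAAV2 backbone, intended for packaging recombinant adeno-associated virus that delivers a recombinase to defined populations of brain cells. It is about 5.8 kb. In bacteria it is maintained through a high-copy ColE1/pUC-type origin and selected with ampicillin via the β-lactamase gene and its native promoter. An f1 phage origin and small remnants of pBR322 bom and rop sequences are also present in the backbone. The annotation finds one complete AAV2 inverted terminal repeat downstream of the cassette, while the upstream repeat is detected only as short fragments. This may reflect the difficulty of sequencing and annotating these structured repeats, although the record does not settle the point.

Between the ITRs, the AiE2051m enhancer is placed upstream of the minBG minimal promoter, which by itself gives little expression, so cell-type selectivity comes from the enhancer. Neither element is annotated in the feature table, but the unannotated stretch before the coding sequence is consistent with their position. Together they drive FlpO, a mouse codon-optimized, thermostable, nuclear-targeted version of yeast FLP recombinase that acts on FRT sites. The transcript is followed by a WPRE, which boosts post-transcriptional expression, and the human growth hormone polyadenylation signal.

The construct belongs to a suite of enhancer AAVs for genetic access to cortical cell types. Its typical use is to supply Flp activity in enhancer-defined cells, so that Flp-dependent reporters or effectors, from transgenic lines or co-delivered viruses, are switched on there. The record does not state which cell population AiE2051m targets.
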