Addgene plasmid #230518: AiP1211 - pAAV-AiE2051m-minBG-FlpO-WPRE-HGHpA
Purpose: AiE2051m is an enhancer sequence, designed to drive AAV-mediated transgene expression in specific populations of brain cells
Depositing lab: Allen Institute for Brain Science & Bosiljka Tasic. Depositing organization: Allen Institute. Publication: A suite of enhancer AAVs and transgenic mouse lines for genetic access to cortical cell types. Ben-Simon Y, Hooper M, Narayan S, Daigle TL, Dwivedi D, Way SW, Oster A, Stafford DA, Mich JK, Taormina MJ, Martinez RA, Opitz-Araya X, Roth JR, Alexander JR, Allen S, Amster A, Arbuckle J, Ayala A, Baker PM, Bakken TE, Barcelli T, Barta S, Bendrick J, Bertagnolli D, Bielstein C, Bishwakarma P, Bowlus J, Boyer G, Brouner K, Casian B, Casper T, Chakka AB, Chakrabarty R, Chance RK, Chavan S, Clark M, Colbert K, Collman F, Daniel S, Departee M, DiValentin P, Donadio N, Dotson N, Egdorf T, Fliss T, Gabitto M, Garcia J, Gary A, Gasperini M, Gloe J, Goldy J, Gore BB, Graybuck L, Greisman N, Haeseleer F, Halterman C, Haradon Z, Hastings SD, Helback O, Ho W, Hockemeyer D, Huang C, Huff S, Hunker A, Johansen N, Jones D, Juneau Z, Kalmbach B, Kannan M, Khem S, Kussick E, Kutsal R, Larsen R, Lee C, Lee AY, Leibly M, Lenz GH, Li S, Liang E, Lusk N, Madigan Z, Malloy J, Malone J, McCue R, Melchor J, Mollenkopf T, Moosman S, Morin E, Newman D, Ng L, Ngo K, Omstead V, Otto S, Oyama A, Pena N, Pham T, Phillips E, Pom CA, Potekhina L, Ransford S, Ray PL, Rette D, Reynoldson C, Rimorin C, Rocha D, Ruiz A, Sanchez REA, Sawyer L, Sedeno-Cortes A, Sevigny JP, Shapovalova N, Shepard N, Shulga L, Sigler AR, Siverts L, Soliman S, Somasundaram S, Staats B, Stewart K, Szelenyi E, Tieu M, Trader C, Tran A, van Velthoven CTJ, Walker M, Wang Y, Weed N, Wirthlin M, Wood T, Wynalda B, Yao Z, Zhou T, Ariza J, Dee N, Reding M, Ronellenfitch K, Mufti S, Sunkin SM, Smith KA, Esposito L, Waters J, Thyagarajan B, Yao S, Lein ES, Zeng H, Levi BP, Ngai J, Ting JT, Tasic B. Cell. 2025 May 16:S0092-8674(25)00513-6. doi: 10.1016/j.cell.2025.05.002. PubMed 40403729.
Backbone
  Vector backbone: pAAV2
  Vector type: AAV
Growth in bacteria
  Bacterial resistance: Ampicillin, 100 μg/mL
  Growth temperature: 37°C
  Growth strain: NEB Stable
  Copy number: High Copy
Gene/Insert
  Gene/Insert name: FlpO
  Species: Synthetic
  Promoter: minBG
  Cloning method: Restriction Enzyme; 5′ cloning site MluI (unknown if destroyed); 3′ cloning site AflII (unknown if destroyed)
Terms and licenses: Academic/Nonprofit Terms; Industry Terms: Not Available to Industry
How to cite: AiP1211 - pAAV-AiE2051m-minBG-FlpO-WPRE-HGHpA was a gift from Allen Institute for Brain Science & Bosiljka Tasic (Addgene plasmid # 230518 ; http://n2t.net/addgene:230518 ; RRID:Addgene_230518)
